>Addgene plasmid #108861 | pYPQ230-RVR | addgene full sequence | sequence record 209929 | Addgene NGS Result
TGGACCAGCCAGGACAGAAATGCCTCGACTTCGCTGCTACCCAAGGTTGCCGGGTGACGCACACCGTGGA
AACGGATGAAGGCACGAACCCAGTGGACATAAGCCTGTTCGGTTCGTAAGCTGTAATGCAAGTAGCGTAT
GCGCTCACGCAACTGGTCCAGAACCTTGACCGAACGCAGCGGTGGTAACGGCGCAGTGGCGGTTTTCATG
GCTTGTTATGACTGTTTTTTTGGGGTACAGTCTATGCCTCGGGCATCCAAGCAGCAAGCTCGTTACGCCG
TGGGTCGATGTTTGATGTTATGGAGCAGCAACGATGTTACGCAGCAGGGCAGTCGCCCTAAAACAAAGTT
AAACATTATGAGGGAAGCGGTGATCGCCGAAGTATCGACTCAACTATCAGAGGTAGTTGGCGTCATCGAG
CGCCATCTCGAACCGACGTTGCTGGCCGTACATTTGTACGGCTCCGCAGTGGATGGCGGCCTGAAGCCAC
ACAGTGATATTGATTTGCTGGTTACGGTGACCGTAAGGCTTGATGAAACAACGCGGCGAGCTTTGATCAA
CGACCTTTTGGAAACTTCGGCTTCCCCTGGAGAGAGCGAGATTCTCCGCGCTGTAGAAGTCACCATTGTT
GTGCACGACGACATCATTCCGTGGCGTTATCCAGCTAAGCGCGAACTGCAATTTGGAGAATGGCAGCGCA
ATGACATTCTTGCAGGTATCTTCGAGCCAGCCACGATCGACATTGATCTGGCTATCTTGCTGACAAAAGC
AAGAGAACATAGCGTTGCCTTGGTAGGTCCAGCGGCGGAGGAACTCTTTGATCCGGTTCCTGAACAGGAT
CTATTTGAGGCGCTAAATGAAACCTTAACGCTATGGAACTCGCCGCCCGACTGGGCTGGCGATGAGCGAA
ATGTAGTGCTTACGTTGTCCCGCATTTGGTACAGCGCAGTAACCGGCAAAATCGCGCCGAAGGATGTCGC
TGCCGACTGGGCAATGGAGCGCCTGCCGGCCCAGTATCAGCCCGTCATACTTGAAGCTAGACAGGCTTAT
CTTGGACAAGAAGAAGATCGCTTGGCCTCGCGCGCAGATCAGTTGGAAGAATTTGTCCACTACGTGAAAG
GCGAGATCACCAAGGTAGTCGGCAAATAACCCTCGAGCCACCCATGACCAAAATCCCTTAACGTGAGTTA
CGCGTCGTTCCACTGAGCGTCAGACCCCGTAGAAAAGATCAAAGGATCTTCTTGAGATCCTTTTTTTCTG
CGCGTAATCTGCTGCTTGCAAACAAAAAAACCACCGCTACCAGCGGTGGTTTGTTTGCCGGATCAAGAGC
TACCAACTCTTTTTCCGAAGGTAACTGGCTTCAGCAGAGCGCAGATACCAAATACTGTTCTTCTAGTGTA
GCCGTAGTTAGGCCACCACTTCAAGAACTCTGTAGCACCGCCTACATACCTCGCTCTGCTAATCCTGTTA
CCAGTGGCTGCTGCCAGTGGCGATAAGTCGTGTCTTACCGGGTTGGACTCAAGACGATAGTTACCGGATA
AGGCGCAGCGGTCGGGCTGAACGGGGGGTTCGTGCACACAGCCCAGCTTGGAGCGAACGACCTACACCGA
ACTGAGATACCTACAGCGTGAGCTATGAGAAAGCGCCACGCTTCCCGAAGGGAGAAAGGCGGACAGGTAT
CCGGTAAGCGGCAGGGTCGGAACAGGAGAGCGCACGAGGGAGCTTCCAGGGGGAAACGCCTGGTATCTTT
ATAGTCCTGTCGGGTTTCGCCACCTCTGACTTGAGCGTCGATTTTTGTGATGCTCGTCAGGGGGGCGGAG
CCTATGGAAAAACGCCAGCAACGCGGCCTTTTTACGGTTCCTGGCCTTTTGCTGGCCTTTTGCTCACATG
TTCTTTCCTGCGTTATCCCCTGATTCTGTGGATAACCGTATTACCGCCTTTGAGTGAGCTGATACCGCTC
GCCGCAGCCGAACGACCGAGCGCAGCGAGTCAGTGAGCGAGGAAGCGGAAGAGCGCCCAATACGCAAACC
GCCTCTCCCCGCGCGTTGGCCGATTCATTAATGCAGCTGGCACGACAGGTTTCCCGACTGGAAAGCGGGC
AGTGAGCGCAACGCAATTAATACGCGTACCGCGAGCCAGGAAGAGTTTGTAGAAACGCAAAAAGGCCATC
CGTCAGGATGGCCTTCTGCTTAGTTTGATGCCTGGCAGTTTATGGCGGGCGTCCTGCCCGCCACCCTCCG
GGCCGTTGCTTCACAACGTTCAAATCCGCTCCCGGCGGATTTGTCCTACTCAGGAGAGCGTTCACCGACA
AACAACAGATAAAACGAAAGGCCCAGTCTTCCGACTGAGCCTTTCGTTTTATTTGATGCCTGGCAGTTCC
CTACTCTCGCGTTAACGCTTGCATGGATGTTTTCCCAGTCACGACGTTGTAAAACGACGGCCAGTCTTAA
GCTCGGGCCCCAAATAATGATTTTATTTTGACTGATAGTGACCTGTTCGTTGCAACAAATTGATGAGCAA
TGCTTTTTTATAATGCCAACTTTGTACAAAAAAGCAGGCTCCGAATTCGCCCTTCACCATGGCTCCTAAG
AAGAAGCGGAAGGTTGGTATTCACGGGGTGCCTGCGGCTTCAAAGCTCGAGAAATTCACCAACTGTTATT
CGTTGAGCAAAACACTGCGGTTTAAAGCGATTCCAGTCGGCAAGACTCAAGAGAATATAGACAATAAGCG
GCTGTTGGTGGAAGATGAAAAGCGCGCGGAAGACTACAAAGGGGTGAAGAAGTTGTTGGACAGATACTAC
CTCTCTTTTATCAATGATGTCTTGCACTCAATCAAATTGAAGAATCTGAACAACTACATCTCCCTCTTCA
GAAAGAAAACAAGGACAGAAAAGGAGAATAAGGAACTTGAAAATTTGGAGATCAATCTGAGGAAAGAGAT
CGCGAAAGCCTTTAAAGGCAACGAAGGATACAAAAGTCTGTTCAAGAAGGATATAATTGAGACAATTTTG
CCAGAGTTCCTCGATGACAAGGACGAGATTGCGCTGGTCAATTCGTTCAACGGATTCACAACAGCATTCA
CAGGCTTCTTTGATAATCGGGAAAATATGTTCTCTGAGGAGGCAAAGTCCACTTCTATTGCGTTCAGGTG
TATCAATGAGAATCTCACTAGGTACATTTCCAACATGGATATCTTTGAGAAGGTTGACGCAATTTTTGAC
AAGCACGAAGTTCAGGAGATTAAGGAGAAGATCCTCAATTCCGATTATGACGTTGAGGACTTCTTCGAAG
GTGAGTTTTTTAATTTCGTGCTCACTCAAGAGGGTATCGACGTGTATAATGCGATCATCGGTGGGTTCGT
GACTGAGTCCGGTGAAAAGATTAAGGGATTGAACGAGTATATCAACCTTTACAACCAAAAGACGAAACAG
AAGCTGCCAAAGTTCAAGCCTCTTTACAAACAGGTTCTTTCAGACCGCGAGTCACTCTCGTTCTATGGGG
AGGGCTACACTTCGGATGAGGAAGTCCTGGAGGTGTTCAGGAATACTCTCAATAAGAATTCGGAGATTTT
CTCTTCTATAAAAAAACTGGAAAAGTTGTTTAAGAATTTTGACGAATACTCTAGCGCCGGCATATTTGTG
AAAAACGGCCCGGCCATATCAACGATAAGTAAAGATATCTTCGGCGAATGGAACGTGATCAGAGACAAAT
GGAACGCGGAGTATGACGATATTCACCTGAAGAAGAAGGCTGTCGTAACGGAGAAGTACGAGGATGATCG
CAGGAAAAGCTTCAAAAAGATCGGAAGTTTCAGCCTGGAACAGTTGCAGGAGTATGCTGACGCCGATCTT
AGCGTCGTCGAGAAGTTGAAGGAGATAATCATCCAAAAGGTCGACGAGATATATAAAGTCTATGGATCAA
GTGAAAAACTGTTCGACGCCGACTTCGTTTTGGAGAAGTCCCTGAAGAAGAACGACGCTGTTGTTGCCAT
TATGAAGGATCTGCTCGACAGCGTGAAGAGTTTCGAGAACTATATTAAGGCTTTTTTCGGGGAGGGGAAG
GAGACTAACAGAGATGAGTCCTTCTACGGAGACTTCGTCCTCGCGTACGATATACTCCTTAAGGTAGACC
ACATCTACGACGCAATCAGAAATTACGTGACACAAAAGCCGTACAGCAAGGACAAGTTCAAACTCTACTT
CCAGAACCCCCAGTTCATGCGCGGCTGGGACAAGGACGTGGAAACGGATCGCAGGGCTACGATCCTGAGG
TATGGTTCAAAATACTACTTGGCGATTATGGACAAGAAGTACGCCAAGTGTCTCCAGAAGATTGACAAAG
ACGATGTCAATGGCAATTATGAGAAGATCAACTACAAGCTGCTTCCGGGTCCGAACAAGATGCTCCCAAA
GGTTTTCTTCAGCAAGAAATGGATGGCCTACTATAACCCAAGCGAGGACATCCAGAAGATTTATAAGAAC
GGTACGTTCAAGAAGGGCGACATGTTCAATCTTAACGACTGTCACAAGCTGATCGACTTCTTCAAAGACT
CAATTAGCCGGTACCCAAAGTGGTCTAACGCCTATGACTTCAACTTTTCGGAAACCGAGAAGTACAAGGA
TATAGCCGGATTTTATAGAGAGGTGGAAGAGCAGGGCTACAAGGTGTCATTCGAGTCCGCCAGCAAGAAG
GAAGTGGACAAGCTCGTGGAAGAGGGTAAGCTCTACATGTTCCAGATTTATAATAAAGACTTTAGCGATA
AGAGCCACGGGACACCTAATCTCCACACAATGTATTTCAAGCTGCTCTTCGACGAGAATAACCACGGCCA
AATCAGGTTGTCAGGAGGGGCTGAACTCTTCATGCGGCGCGCTAGCCTTAAGAAGGAGGAGCTTGTAGTC
CACCCTGCGAATAGTCCAATTGCGAATAAGAACCCGGACAATCCTAAAAAGACTACAACATTGAGCTACG
ACGTGTACAAGGATAAGAGGTTTTCCGAGGATCAGTACGAGCTCCACATCCCGATTGCGATCAACAAGTG
CCCAAAGAATATTTTCAAGATAAACACAGAGGTGCGTGTACTCCTGAAGCATGACGACAATCCTTACGTC
ATTGGGATTGATCGGGGCGAGAGGAACCTCCTCTATATTGTGGTGGTGGACGGGAAGGGGAACATAGTCG
AACAGTACTCCCTTAACGAAATAATTAACAATTTCAACGGCATCCGTATCAAGACCGACTACCATTCGTT
GCTGGACAAGAAGGAGAAGGAGAGATTTGAGGCGCGGCAAAATTGGACAAGTATCGAGAACATCAAGGAA
CTCAAAGCAGGTTATATCTCTCAAGTTGTGCATAAGATATGCGAGCTGGTTGAGAAGTATGACGCAGTGA
TCGCTCTTGAGGACCTCAACTCGGGCTTTAAGAATTCTAGAGTTAAAGTGGAGAAGCAGGTCTATCAAAA
GTTCGAGAAGATGCTTATAGATAAGCTCAACTACATGGTCGATAAGAAATCGAACCCATGTGCCACCGGC
GGCGCACTCAAAGGTTACCAAATAACAAACAAATTCGAGTCCTTCAAATCGATGAGTACTCAGAATGGGT
TCATATTTTATATACCGGCGTGGCTTACGTCTAAGATCGACCCGTCAACTGGTTTTGTCAACCTGTTGAA
GACGAAATACACGTCCATTGCCGATTCGAAAAAGTTCATATCTAGTTTTGATCGTATTATGTACGTCCCA
GAGGAAGATCTTTTCGAGTTTGCTCTCGACTACAAAAACTTTTCGCGGACCGATGCGGATTACATTAAAA
AATGGAAACTCTATTCGTACGGCAACAGAATCAGGATTTTTCGCAACCCTAAGAAGAATAACGTCTTTGA
TTGGGAGGAAGTTTGCTTGACTAGCGCGTACAAGGAGCTCTTTAATAAGTATGGCATTAACTACCAACAG
GGTGATATCAGAGCACTGCTTTGCGAACAATCTGACAAGGCTTTCTACTCATCCTTCATGGCTTTGATGA
GCCTGATGCTCCAGATGAGAAATTCAATTACAGGCAGAACCGACGTGGATTTCTTGATCTCCCCGGTTAA
AAATTCTGATGGCATCTTTTACGATAGCAGGAACTATGAAGCGCAAGAGAATGCGATTCTGCCAAAAAAT
GCAGACGCCAACGGTGCCTATAACATCGCCAGGAAAGTCCTGTGGGCGATCGGCCAGTTCAAAAAGGCCG
AAGACGAAAAATTGGACAAGGTCAAAATCGCTATCAGCAACAAAGAGTGGCTGGAGTATGCTCAGACATC
CGTAAAGCATAAGCGTCCTGCTGCCACCAAAAAGGCCGGACAGGCTAAGAAAAAGAAGTGAGACGACTAG
TGGCGGCCGCCGACGTCCGATCGTTCAAACATTTGGCAATAAAGTTTCTTAAGATTGAATCCTGTTGCCG
GTCTTGCGATGATTATCATATAATTTCTGTTGAATTACGTTAAGCATGTAATAATTAACATGTAATGCAT
GACGTTATTTATGAGATGGGTTTTTATGATTAGAGTCCCGCAATTATACATTTAATACGCGATAGAAAAC
AAAATATAGCGCGCAAACTAGGATAAATTATCGCGCGCGGTGTCATCTATGTTACTAGATCGGGAATTGA
TCCCCCCTCGACAGCTTCCGGAAAGGGCGAATTCGCAACTTTGTATACAAAAGTTGAACGAGAAACGTAA
AATGATATAAATATCAATATATTAAATTAGATTTTGCATAAAAAACAGACTACATAATACTGTAAAACAC
AACATATCCAGTCACTATGCCATCCAGCTGATATCCCCTATAGTGAGTCGTATTACATGGTCATAGCTGT
TTCCTGGCAGCTCTGGCCCGTGTCTCAAAATCTCTGATGTTACATTGCACAAGATAAAAATATATCATCA
TGCCTCCTC
Features (pLannotate 1.2.2; 12 found; start..end, strand, type, name):
     96..119     +  promoter       Pc promoter (fragment): intI1 (promoter lies within the coding sequence); class 1 integron promoter
    295..351     +  CDS            GmR (fragment): gentamycin acetyltransferase; aacC1; confers resistance to gentamycin
    358..1149    +  CDS            SmR: aminoglycoside adenylyltransferase (Murphy, 1985); aadA; confers resistance to spectinomycin and streptomycin
   1242..1830    +  rep_origin     ori: high-copy-number ColE1/pMB1/pBR322/pUC origin of replication
   2013..2105    +  CDS            lacI (fragment): lac repressor; lacI; The lac repressor binds to the lac operator to inhibit transcription in E. coli. This inhibition can be relieved by adding lactose or isopropyl-β-D-thiogalactopyranoside (IPTG).
   2160..2187    -  terminator     rrnB T2 terminator: transcription terminator T2 from the E. coli rrnB gene
   2319..2362    +  terminator     rrnB T1 terminator: Escherichia coli rrnB; transcription terminator T1 from the E. coli rrnB gene
   2409..2445    -  CDS            lacZα (fragment): LacZα fragment of β-galactosidase; lacZ fragment
   2461..2560    +  protein_bind   attL1: mutant version of attL; recombination site for the Gateway® LR reaction LR Clonase™
   6389..6641    +  terminator     NOS terminator: nopaline synthase terminator and poly(A) signal
   6686..6809    +  protein_bind   attR5: mutant version of attR; recombination site for the Gateway® LR reaction LR Clonase™
   6827..6845    -  promoter       T7 promoter: promoter for bacteriophage T7 RNA polymerase
