[The description below was written by a language model from this plasmid's Addgene catalogue record and pLannotate feature annotations shown in this document.]
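Description:
pYPQ230-RVR is a Gateway-compatible entry clone built on the pYPQ167 backbone that supplies an engineered Cpf1 (Cas12a) nuclease for plant genome editing. It is a high-copy bacterial plasmid of about 6.9 kb, replicating from a ColE1/pUC-type origin and selected with spectinomycin through the aadA (SmR) aminoglycoside adenylyltransferase gene. The annotation also picks up short remnants of a class 1 integron promoter, a gentamicin resistance gene, lacI and lacZα, plus rrnB T1 and T2 terminators upstream of the cassette. These are backbone leftovers or insulating elements, not functional payload.

The insert is LbCpf1 from Lachnospiraceae bacterium ND2006, rice codon optimized and carrying the G548R, K554V and Y558R substitutions (the "RVR" variant), with nuclear localization signals at both the N and C termini. The feature table does not annotate this coding sequence, but the large unannotated stretch between the attL1 site and the NOS terminator is consistent with it. The NOS terminator provides the plant polyadenylation signal. The cassette is bounded by attL1 and attR5 sites, an arrangement used for multisite Gateway LR recombination, in which this module is combined with a second entry clone and transferred into a destination vector. No plant promoter is annotated or recorded within the cassette, so nuclease expression presumably depends on a promoter supplied by the destination vector, although the record does not state this.

According to the associated publication title, the construct was used for plant genome editing with Cpf1 nucleases at altered PAM sites, the RVR mutations serving to change the PAM sequences the nuclease can target.
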