Addgene plasmid #108861: pYPQ230-RVR
Purpose: LbCpf1 Gateway entry plasmid with G548R, K554V and Y558R mutations
Depositing lab: Yiping Qi. Depositing organization: University of Maryland, College Park. Publication: Plant Genome Editing Using FnCpf1 and LbCpf1 Nucleases at Redefined and Altered PAM Sites. Zhong Z, Zhang Y, You Q, Tang X, Ren Q, Liu S, Yang L, Wang Y, Liu X, Liu B, Zhang T, Zheng X, Le Y, Zhang Y, Qi Y. Mol Plant. 2018 Jul 2;11(7):999-1002. doi: 10.1016/j.molp.2018.03.008. Epub 2018 Mar 20. PubMed 29567452.
Backbone
  Vector backbone: pYPQ167
  Vector type: Plant Expression, CRISPR ; Gateway compatible Cpf1 entry clone
Growth in bacteria
  Bacterial resistance: Spectinomycin, 50 μg/mL
  Growth temperature: 37°C
  Growth strain: DH5alpha
  Copy number: High Copy
Gene/Insert
  Gene/Insert name: LbCpf1-RVR (LbCpf1 with G548R, K554V and Y558R mutations)
  Species: Lachnospiraceae bacterium ND2006
  Mutation: G548R, K554V and Y558R, Cpf1 is rice codon optimized
  Tag / fusion protein: NLS (N terminal on insert); NLS (C terminal on insert)
  Cloning method: Ligation Independent Cloning
Terms and licenses: Academic/Nonprofit Terms; Industry Terms: Not Available to Industry
Depositor comments: Cpf1 is rice codon optimized
How to cite: pYPQ230-RVR was a gift from Yiping Qi (Addgene plasmid # 108861 ; http://n2t.net/addgene:108861 ; RRID:Addgene_108861)
